Addgene plasmid #207012: ClhN-URA3
Purpose: (Empty Backbone) Plasmid backbone for yeast expression, use auxotrophic marker URA3 (Kluyveromyces lactis)
Depositing lab: Zhiping Xie. Depositing organization: Shanghai Jiao Tong University. Publication: Membrane recruitment of Atg8 by Hfl1 facilitates turnover of vacuolar membrane proteins in yeast cells approaching stationary phase. He CW, Cui XF, Ma SJ, Xu Q, Ran YP, Chen WZ, Mu JX, Li H, Zhu J, Gong Q, Xie Z. BMC Biol. 2021 Jun 4;19(1):117. doi: 10.1186/s12915-021-01048-7. PubMed 34088313.
Backbone
  Vector backbone: pUG72
  Vector type: Yeast Expression
Growth in bacteria
  Bacterial resistance: Ampicillin, 100 μg/mL
  Growth temperature: 37°C
  Growth strain: DH5alpha
  Copy number: High Copy
Gene/Insert
  Gene/Insert name: None
Terms and licenses: Academic/Nonprofit Terms; Industry Terms: Not Available to Industry
How to cite: ClhN-URA3 was a gift from Zhiping Xie (Addgene plasmid # 207012 ; http://n2t.net/addgene:207012 ; RRID:Addgene_207012)
