[The description below was written by a language model from this plasmid's Addgene catalogue record and pLannotate feature annotations shown in this document.]
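Description:
ClhN-URA3 is an empty yeast expression backbone of about 4.3 kb derived from pUG72, a vector that carries a loxP-flanked URA3 marker cassette. It is propagated in E. coli as a high-copy plasmid through a ColE1/pUC-type origin and is selected with ampicillin through the β-lactamase gene and its native promoter. Short remnants of lacI, rop and the pBR322 bom region are annotated, but these are backbone fragments and not functional elements. The feature table shows no yeast replication origin, such as 2μ or CEN/ARS. This suggests the plasmid is not maintained episomally in yeast and is probably used by genomic integration or as a cassette template, although the record does not state how it is delivered.

The yeast selectable marker is URA3, which complements uracil auxotrophy. The catalogue entry gives its source as Kluyveromyces lactis, whereas the automated annotation matched it by homology to the S. cerevisiae URA3 protein. The marker lies between two loxP sites in the same orientation, so Cre recombinase can excise it after selection and the marker can then be reused. An S. cerevisiae ADH1 transcription terminator sits just outside one loxP site, where it can terminate transcription of a sequence cloned upstream. SP6 and T7 phage promoters flank this region and come from the parental vector.

No insert is present, and no yeast promoter is annotated, so the record does not state what would drive expression of a cloned gene. It is described only as a general backbone for building yeast expression constructs with URA3 selection, deposited with a study of autophagy-related turnover of vacuolar membrane proteins.
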