Features (pLannotate 1.2.2; 12 found; start..end, strand, type, name):
    101..288     +  terminator     ADH1 terminator: S. cerevisiae ADH1; transcription terminator for the S. cerevisiae alcohol dehydrogenase 1 (ADH1) gene
    340..373     -  protein_bind   loxP: Cre-mediated recombination occurs in the 8-bp core sequence (GCATACAT). Cre recombinase
    525..1310    -  CDS            URA3: PYRF_YEAST - Experimental evidence at protein level: Swiss-Prot protein existence level 1. From Saccharomyces cerevisiae (strain ATCC 204508 / S288c) (Baker's yeast).
   1825..1858    -  protein_bind   loxP: Cre-mediated recombination occurs in the 8-bp core sequence (GCATACAT). Cre recombinase
   1912..1930    -  promoter       T7 promoter: promoter for bacteriophage T7 RNA polymerase
   1952..2005    -  CDS            lacI (fragment): lac repressor; lacI; The lac repressor binds to the lac operator to inhibit transcription in E. coli. This inhibition can be relieved by adding lactose or isopropyl-β-D-thiogalactopyranoside (IPTG).
   2188..2776    -  rep_origin     ori: high-copy-number ColE1/pMB1/pBR322/pUC origin of replication
   2947..3807    -  CDS            AmpR: β-lactamase; bla; confers resistance to ampicillin, carbenicillin, and related antibiotics
   3808..3912    -  promoter       AmpR promoter: bla
   4007..4042    +  CDS            rop (fragment): Rop protein, which maintains plasmids at low copy number; rop
   4144..4195    +  misc_feature   bom (fragment): basis of mobility region from pBR322
   4258..2       +  promoter       SP6 promoter (across the origin): promoter for bacteriophage SP6 RNA polymerase
>Addgene plasmid #207012 | ClhN-URA3 | addgene full sequence | sequence record 422259 | Addgene NGS Result
GAACGCGGCCGCCAGCTGAAGCTTCGTACGCTGCAGGTCGTGGGATTCCTGGGTTAATTAACATCGCTAG
CCCTAGGTGAGGCGCGCCACTTCTAAATAAGCGAATTTCTTATGATTTATGATTTTTATTATTAAATAAG
TTATAAAAAAAATAAGTGTATACAAATTTTAAAGTGACTCTTAGGTTTTAAAACGAAAATTCTTATTCTT
GAGTAACTCTTTCCTGTAGGTCAGGTTGCTTTCTCAGGTATAGTATGAGGTCGCTCTTATTGACCACACC
TCTACCGGCAGATCCGCTAGGGATAACAGGGTAATATCTGCAGGTCGACAACCCTTAATATAACTTCGTA
TAATGTATGCTATACGAAGTTATTAGGTCTAGAGATCCCAATACAACAGATCACGTGATCTTTTTGTAAG
ATGAAGTTGAAGTAGTGTTGCACCGTGCCAATGCAGGTGGCTATTAGATTAAATATGTGATTTGTTCTAT
TAAGTTTCCTGTATAATTAATGGGGAGCGCTGATTCTCTTTTGGTACGCTTCCCATCCAGCATTTCTGTA
TCTTTCACCTTCAACCTTAGGATCTCTACCCTTGGCGAAAAGTCCTCTGCCAACAATGATGATATCTGAT
CCACCACTTACAACTTCGTCGACGGTTCTGTACTGCTGACCCAATGCATCGCCTTTGTCGTCTAAACCTA
CACCTGGGGTCATGATTAGCCAATCAAACCCTTCTTCTCTTCCTCCCATATCGTTCTGAGCAATGAACCC
AATAACGAAATCTTTATCACTCTTTGCAATATCAACGGTACCCTTAGTATATTCACCGTGTGCTAGAGAA
CCCTTGGAAGACAATTCAGCAAGCATCAATAATCCCCTTGGTTCTTTGGTGACCTCTTGCGCACCTTGTT
TCAAGCCAGCAACAATACCAGCACCAGTAACCCCGTGGGCGTTGGTGATATCAGACCATTCTGCGATACG
GTAAACGCCCGATGTATATTGTAATTTGACTGTGTTACCGATATCGGCGAATTTTCTGTCCTCAAATATC
AAGAACTTGTATTTCTCTGCCAATGCTTTCAATGGAACGACAGTACCCTCATAACTGAAATCATCCAAGA
TATCAACGTGTGTTTTCAAAAGGCAAATGTATGGACCCAACGTTTCAACAAGTTTCAATAGCTCATCAGT
CGAACGAACGTCAAGAGAAGCACACAAATTGGTCTTCTTTTCATCCATTAAACGTAAAAGTTTCGATGCA
ACCGGACTTGCATGAGTCTCAGCTCTACTGGTATATGATTTTGTGGACATGGTGCAACTAATTGACGGGA
GTGTATTGACGCTGGCGTACTGGCTTTCACAAAATGGCCCAATCACAACCACATCTTAGATAGTTGAAAT
GACTTTAGATAACATCAATTGAGATGAGCTTAATCATGTCAAAGCTAAAAGTGTCACCATGAACGACAAT
TCTTAAGCAAATCACGTGATATAGATCCACGAATAACCACCATTTGATGCTCGAGGCAAGTAATGTGTGT
AAAAAAATGCGTTACCACCATCCAATGCAGACCGATCTTCTACCCAGAATCACATATATTTATGTACCGA
GTACCTTTTTTCTATCTTCCAATTGCTTCTCCCATATGATTGTCTCCGTAAGCTCGAAATTTCTAAGTTG
GATTTTAATCTTCACGCAGGATGACAGTTCGATGAGCTTCTGAGGAGTGTTTAGAACATAATCATTTATC
CATGGTCTATCTCTTCTTGTCGCTTTTTCTCCTCGATAGAACCTAAATAAAACGAGCTCTCGAGAACCCT
TAATATAACTTCGTATAATGTATGCTATACGAAGTTATTAGGTGATATCAGATCCACTAGTGGCCTATGC
GGCCGCGGATCTGCCGGTCTCCCTATAGTGAGTCGTATTAATTTCGATAAGCCAGGTTAACCTGCATTAA
TGAATCGGCCAACGCGCGGGGAGAGGCGGTTTGCGTATTGGGCGCTCTTCCGCTTCCTCGCTCACTGACT
CGCTGCGCTCGGTCGTTCGGCTGCGGCGAGCGGTATCAGCTCACTCAAAGGCGGTAATACGGTTATCCAC
AGAATCAGGGGATAACGCAGGAAAGAACATGTGAGCAAAAGGCCAGCAAAAGGCCAGGAACCGTAAAAAG
GCCGCGTTGCTGGCGTTTTTCCATAGGCTCCGCCCCCCTGACGAGCATCACAAAAATCGACGCTCAAGTC
AGAGGTGGCGAAACCCGACAGGACTATAAAGATACCAGGCGTTTCCCCCTGGAAGCTCCCTCGTGCGCTC
TCCTGTTCCGACCCTGCCGCTTACCGGATACCTGTCCGCCTTTCTCCCTTCGGGAAGCGTGGCGCTTTCT
CATAGCTCACGCTGTAGGTATCTCAGTTCGGTGTAGGTCGTTCGCTCCAAGCTGGGCTGTGTGCACGAAC
CCCCCGTTCAGCCCGACCGCTGCGCCTTATCCGGTAACTATCGTCTTGAGTCCAACCCGGTAAGACACGA
CTTATCGCCACTGGCAGCAGCCACTGGTAACAGGATTAGCAGAGCGAGGTATGTAGGCGGTGCTACAGAG
TTCTTGAAGTGGTGGCCTAACTACGGCTACACTAGAAGAACAGTATTTGGTATCTGCGCTCTGCTGAAGC
CAGTTACCTTCGGAAAAAGAGTTGGTAGCTCTTGATCCGGCAAACAAACCACCGCTGGTAGCGGTGGTTT
TTTTGTTTGCAAGCAGCAGATTACGCGCAGAAAAAAAGGATCTCAAGAAGATCCTTTGATCTTTTCTACG
GGGTCTGACGCTCAGTGGAACGAAAACTCACGTTAAGGGATTTTGGTCATGAGATTATCAAAAAGGATCT
TCACCTAGATCCTTTTAAATTAAAAATGAAGTTTTAAATCAATCTAAAGTATATATGAGTAAACTTGGTC
TGACAGTTACCAATGCTTAATCAGTGAGGCACCTATCTCAGCGATCTGTCTATTTCGTTCATCCATAGTT
GCCTGACTCCCCGTCGTGTAGATAACTACGATACGGGAGGGCTTACCATCTGGCCCCAGTGCTGCAATGA
TACCGCGAGACCCACGCTCACCGGCTCCAGATTTATCAGCAATAAACCAGCCAGCCGGAAGGGCCGAGCG
CAGAAGTGGTCCTGCAACTTTATCCGCCTCCATCCAGTCTATTAATTGTTGCCGGGAAGCTAGAGTAAGT
AGTTCGCCAGTTAATAGTTTGCGCAACGTTGTTGCCATTGCTACAGGCATCGTGGTGTCACGCTCGTCGT
TTGGTATGGCTTCATTCAGCTCCGGTTCCCAACGATCAAGGCGAGTTACATGATCCCCCATGTTGTGCAA
AAAAGCGGTTAGCTCCTTCGGTCCTCCGATCGTTGTCAGAAGTAAGTTGGCCGCAGTGTTATCACTCATG
GTTATGGCAGCACTGCATAATTCTCTTACTGTCATGCCATCCGTAAGATGCTTTTCTGTGACTGGTGAGT
ACTCAACCAAGTCATTCTGAGAATAGTGTATGCGGCGACCGAGTTGCTCTTGCCCGGCGTCAATACGGGA
TAATACCGCGCCACATAGCAGAACTTTAAAAGTGCTCATCATTGGAAAACGTTCTTCGGGGCGAAAACTC
TCAAGGATCTTACCGCTGTTGAGATCCAGTTCGATGTAACCCACTCGTGCACCCAACTGATCTTCAGCAT
CTTTTACTTTCACCAGCGTTTCTGGGTGAGCAAAAACAGGAAGGCAAAATGCCGCAAAAAAGGGAATAAG
GGCGACACGGAAATGTTGAATACTCATACTCTTCCTTTTTCAATATTATTGAAGCATTTATCAGGGTTAT
TGTCTCATGAGCGGATACATATTTGAATGTATTTAGAAAAATAAACAAATAGGGGTTCCGCGCACATTTC
CCCGAAAAGTGCCACCTGACGTCTAAGAAACCATTATTATCATGACATTAACCTATAAAAATAGGCGTAT
CACGAGGCCCTTTCGTCTCGCGCGTTTCGGTGATGACGGTGAAAACCTCTGACACATGCAGCTCCCGGAG
ACGGTCACAGCTTGTCTGTAAGCGGATGCCGGGAGCAGACAAGCCCGTCAGGGCGCGTCAGCGGGTGTTG
GCGGGTGTCGGGGCTGGCTTAACTATGCGGCATCAGAGCAGATTGTACTGAGAGTGCACCATATGGACAT
ATTGTCGTTAGAACGCGGCTACAATTAATACATAACCTTATGTATCATACACATACGATTTAGGTGACAC
TATA
